LOCUS       Exported 13375 bp ds-DNA circular SYN 12-MAY-2021
DEFINITION  Lentiviral expression of ALK R1275Q.
ACCESSION   .
VERSION     .
KEYWORDS    pHAGE-ALK-R1275Q
SOURCE      synthetic DNA construct
  ORGANISM  synthetic DNA construct
REFERENCE   1 (bases 1 to 13375)
  AUTHORS   Ng PK, Li J, Jeong KJ, Shao S, Chen H, Tsang YH, Sengupta S, Wang Z,
            Bhavana VH, Tran R, Soewito S, Minussi DC, Moreno D, Kong K,
            Dogruluk T, Lu H, Gao J, Tokheim C, Zhou DC, Johnson AM, Zeng J, Ip
            CKM, Ju Z, Wester M, Yu S, Li Y, Vellano CP, Schultz N, Karchin R,
            Ding L, Lu Y, Cheung LWT, Chen K, Shaw KR, Meric-Bernstam F, Scott
            KL, Yi S, Sahni N, Liang H, Mills GB
  TITLE     Systematic Functional Annotation of Somatic Mutations in Cancer.
  JOURNAL   Cancer Cell. 2018 Mar 12;33(3):450-462.e10. doi:
            10.1016/j.ccell.2018.01.021.
  PUBMED    29533785
REFERENCE   2 (bases 1 to 13375)
  AUTHORS   .
  TITLE     Direct Submission
  JOURNAL   Exported May 12, 2021 from SnapGene Server 1.1.58
            http://www.snapgene.com
FEATURES             Location/Qualifiers
     source          1..13375
                     /organism="synthetic DNA construct"
                     /mol_type="other DNA"
     protein_bind    20..44
                     /gene="mutant version of attB"
                     /label=attB1
                     /bound_moiety="BP Clonase(TM)"
                     /note="recombination site for the Gateway(R) BP reaction"
     protein_bind    complement(4911..4935)
                     /gene="mutant version of attB"
                     /label=attB2
                     /bound_moiety="BP Clonase(TM)"
                     /note="recombination site for the Gateway(R) BP reaction"
     CDS             4988..5029
                     /codon_start=1
                     /product="epitope tag from simian virus 5"
                     /label=V5 tag
                     /translation="GKPIPNPLLGLDST"
     misc_feature    5050..5617
                     /label=IRES
                     /note="internal ribosome entry site (IRES) of the
                     encephalomyocarditis virus (EMCV)"
     misc_feature    5067..5619
                     /label=IRES
                     /note="internal ribosome entry site (IRES) of the
                     encephalomyocarditis virus (EMCV)"
     primer_bind     complement(5211..5228)
                     /label=IRES reverse
                     /note="IRES internal ribosome entry site, reverse primer.
                     Also called pCDH-rev"
     primer_bind     5438..5457
                     /label=IRES-F
                     /note="IRES internal ribosome entry site, forward primer"
     CDS             5631..6350
                     /codon_start=1
                     /product="the original enhanced GFP (Yang et al., 1996)"
                     /label=EGFP
                     /note="mammalian codon-optimized"
                     /translation="MVSKGEELFTGVVPILVELDGDVNGHKFSVSGEGEGDATYGKLTL
                     KFICTTGKLPVPWPTLVTTLTYGVQCFSRYPDHMKQHDFFKSAMPEGYVQERTIFFKDD
                     GNYKTRAEVKFEGDTLVNRIELKGIDFKEDGNILGHKLEYNYNSHNVYIMADKQKNGIK
                     VNFKIRHNIEDGSVQLADHYQQNTPIGDGPVLLPDNHYLSTQSALSKDPNEKRDHMVLL
                     EFVTAAGITLGMDELYK"
     CDS             5631..6347
                     /codon_start=1
                     /product="enhanced GFP"
                     /label=EGFP
                     /translation="MVSKGEELFTGVVPILVELDGDVNGHKFSVSGEGEGDATYGKLTL
                     KFICTTGKLPVPWPTLVTTLTYGVQCFSRYPDHMKQHDFFKSAMPEGYVQERTIFFKDD
                     GNYKTRAEVKFEGDTLVNRIELKGIDFKEDGNILGHKLEYNYNSHNVYIMADKQKNGIK
                     VNFKIRHNIEDGSVQLADHYQQNTPIGDGPVLLPDNHYLSTQSALSKDPNEKRDHMVLL
                     EFVTAAGITLGMDELYK"
     primer_bind     complement(5676..5697)
                     /label=EGFP-N
                     /note="EGFP, reverse primer"
     primer_bind     complement(5937..5956)
                     /label=EXFP-R
                     /note="For distinguishing EGFP variants, reverse primer"
     primer_bind     6284..6305
                     /label=EGFP-C
                     /note="EGFP, forward primer"
     misc_feature    6364..6952
                     /label=WPRE
                     /note="woodchuck hepatitis virus posttranscriptional
                     regulatory element"
     primer_bind     complement(6417..6437)
                     /label=WPRE-R
                     /note="WPRE, reverse primer"
     CDS             complement(6835..6846)
                     /codon_start=1
                     /product="Factor Xa recognition and cleavage site"
                     /label=Factor Xa site
                     /translation="IEGR"
     LTR             7027..7260
                     /label=3' LTR (Delta-U3)
                     /note="self-inactivating 3' long terminal repeat (LTR) from
                     HIV-1"
     primer_bind     complement(7379..7397)
                     /label=pBRforEco
                     /note="pBR322 vectors, upsteam of EcoRI site, forward
                     primer"
     promoter        7465..7569
                     /gene="bla"
                     /label=AmpR promoter
     CDS             7570..8430
                     /codon_start=1
                     /gene="bla"
                     /product="beta-lactamase"
                     /label=AmpR
                     /note="confers resistance to ampicillin, carbenicillin, and
                     related antibiotics"
                     /translation="MSIQHFRVALIPFFAAFCLPVFAHPETLVKVKDAEDQLGARVGYI
                     ELDLNSGKILESFRPEERFPMMSTFKVLLCGAVLSRVDAGQEQLGRRIHYSQNDLVEYS
                     PVTEKHLTDGMTVRELCSAAITMSDNTAANLLLTTIGGPKELTAFLHNMGDHVTRLDRW
                     EPELNEAIPNDERDTTMPVAMATTLRKLLTGELLTLASRQQLIDWMEADKVAGPLLRSA
                     LPAGWFIADKSGAGERGSRGIIAALGPDGKPSRIVVIYTTGSQATMDERNRQIAEIGAS
                     LIKHW"
     primer_bind     complement(7788..7807)
                     /label=Amp-R
                     /note="Ampicillin resistance gene, reverse primer"
     rep_origin      8601..9189
                     /direction=RIGHT
                     /label=ori
                     /note="high-copy-number ColE1/pMB1/pBR322/pUC origin of
                     replication"
     primer_bind     9090..9109
                     /label=pBR322ori-F
                     /note="pBR322 origin, forward primer"
     primer_bind     9343..9360
                     /label=L4440
                     /note="L4440 vector, forward primer"
     primer_bind     9452..9471
                     /label=SV40pro-F
                     /note="SV40 promoter/origin, forward primer"
     protein_bind    9600..9621
                     /label=CAP binding site
                     /bound_moiety="E. coli catabolite activator protein"
                     /note="CAP binding activates transcription in the presence
                     of cAMP."
     promoter        9636..9666
                     /label=lac promoter
                     /note="promoter for the E. coli lac operon"
     protein_bind    9674..9690
                     /label=lac operator
                     /bound_moiety="lac repressor encoded by lacI"
                     /note="The lac repressor binds to the lac operator to
                     inhibit transcription in E. coli. This inhibition can be
                     relieved by adding lactose or
                     isopropyl-beta-D-thiogalactopyranoside (IPTG)."
     primer_bind     9679..9701
                     /label=M13/pUC Reverse
                     /note="In lacZ gene"
     primer_bind     9698..9714
                     /label=M13 rev
                     /note="common sequencing primer, one of multiple similar
                     variants"
     primer_bind     9698..9714
                     /label=M13 Reverse
                     /note="In lacZ gene. Also called M13-rev"
     primer_bind     9764..9783
                     /label=EBV-rev
                     /note="SV40 polyA terminator, reverse primer"
     LTR             9975..10608
                     /label=3' LTR
                     /note="3' long terminal repeat (LTR) from HIV-1"
     misc_feature    10655..10780
                     /label=HIV-1 Psi
                     /note="packaging signal of human immunodeficiency virus
                     type 1"
     misc_feature    11277..11510
                     /label=RRE
                     /note="The Rev response element (RRE) of HIV-1 allows for
                     Rev-dependent mRNA export from the nucleus to the
                     cytoplasm."
     CDS             11695..11739
                     /codon_start=1
                     /product="antigenic peptide corresponding to amino acids
                     655 to 669 of the HIV envelope protein gp41 (Lutje Hulsik
                     et al., 2013)"
                     /label=gp41 peptide
                     /note="recognized by the 2H10 single-chain llama nanobody"
                     /translation="KNEQELLELDKWASL"
     misc_feature    12032..12149
                     /label=cPPT/CTS
                     /note="central polypurine tract and central termination
                     sequence of HIV-1"
     promoter        12197..13375
                     /label=EF-1-alpha promoter
                     /note="strong constitutive promoter for human elongation
                     factor EF-1-alpha"
     intron          12428..13366
                     /label=EF-1-alpha intron A
                     /note="intron upstream of the start codon of human
                     EF-1-alpha"
     primer_bind     13323..13343
                     /label=EF1a-F
                     /note="Human elongation factor-1a promoter, forward primer"
ORIGIN
        1 agcggccctg cagatatcaa caagtttgta caaaaaagca ggcaccatgg gagccatcgg
       61 gctcctgtgg ctcctgccgc tgctgctttc cacggcagct gtgggctccg ggatggggac
      121 cggccagcgc gcgggctccc cagctgcggg gccgccgctg cagccccggg agccactcag
      181 ctactcgcgc ctgcagagga agagtctggc agttgacttc gtggtgccct cgctcttccg
      241 tgtctacgcc cgggacctac tgctgccacc atcctcctcg gagctgaagg ctggcaggcc
      301 cgaggcccgc ggctcgctag ctctggactg cgccccgctg ctcaggttgc tggggccggc
      361 gccgggggtc tcctggaccg ccggttcacc agccccggca gaggcccgga cgctgtccag
      421 ggtgctgaag ggcggctccg tgcgcaagct ccggcgtgcc aagcagttgg tgctggagct
      481 gggcgaggag gcgatcttgg agggttgcgt cgggcccccc ggggaggcgg ctgtggggct
      541 gctccagttc aatctcagcg agctgttcag ttggtggatt cgccaaggcg aagggcgact
      601 gaggatccgc ctgatgcccg agaagaaggc gtcggaagtg ggcagagagg gaaggctgtc
      661 cgcggcaatt cgcgcctccc agccccgcct tctcttccag atcttcggga ctggtcatag
      721 ctccttggaa tcaccaacaa acatgccttc tccttctcct gattatttta catggaatct
      781 cacctggata atgaaagact ccttcccttt cctgtctcat cgcagccgat atggtctgga
      841 gtgcagcttt gacttcccct gtgagctgga gtattcccct ccactgcatg acctcaggaa
      901 ccagagctgg tcctggcgcc gcatcccctc cgaggaggcc tcccagatgg acttgctgga
      961 tgggcctggg gcagagcgtt ctaaggagat gcccagaggc tcctttctcc ttctcaacac
     1021 ctcagctgac tccaagcaca ccatcctgag tccgtggatg aggagcagca gtgagcactg
     1081 cacactggcc gtctcggtgc acaggcacct gcagccctct ggaaggtaca ttgcccagct
     1141 gctgccccac aacgaggctg caagagagat cctcctgatg cccactccag ggaagcatgg
     1201 ttggacagtg ctccagggaa gaatcgggcg tccagacaac ccatttcgag tggccctgga
     1261 atacatctcc agtggaaacc gcagcttgtc tgcagtggac ttctttgccc tgaagaactg
     1321 cagtgaagga acatccccag gctccaagat ggccctgcag agctccttca cttgttggaa
     1381 tgggacagtc ctccagcttg ggcaggcctg tgacttccac caggactgtg cccagggaga
     1441 agatgagagc cagatgtgcc ggaaactgcc tgtgggtttt tactgcaact ttgaagatgg
     1501 cttctgtggc tggacccaag gcacactgtc accccacact cctcaatggc aggtcaggac
     1561 cctaaaggat gcccggttcc aggaccacca agaccatgct ctattgctca gtaccactga
     1621 tgtccccgct tctgaaagtg ctacagtgac cagtgctacg tttcctgcac cgatcaagag
     1681 ctctccatgt gagctccgaa tgtcctggct cattcgtgga gtcttgaggg gaaacgtgtc
     1741 cttggtgcta gtggagaaca aaaccgggaa ggagcaaggc aggatggtct ggcatgtcgc
     1801 cgcctatgaa ggcttgagcc tgtggcagtg gatggtgttg cctctcctcg atgtgtctga
     1861 caggttctgg ctgcagatgg tcgcatggtg gggacaagga tccagagcca tcgtggcttt
     1921 tgacaatatc tccatcagcc tggactgcta cctcaccatt agcggagagg acaagatcct
     1981 gcagaataca gcacccaaat caagaaacct gtttgagaga aacccaaaca aggagctgaa
     2041 acccggggaa aattcaccaa gacagacccc catctttgac cctacagttc attggctgtt
     2101 caccacatgt ggggccagcg ggccccatgg ccccacccag gcacagtgca acaacgccta
     2161 ccagaactcc aacctgagcg tggaggtggg gagcgagggc cccctgaaag gcatccagat
     2221 ctggaaggtg ccagccaccg acacctacag catctcgggc tacggagctg ctggcgggaa
     2281 aggcgggaag aacaccatga tgcggtccca cggcgtgtct gtgctgggca tcttcaacct
     2341 ggagaaggat gacatgctgt acatcctggt tgggcagcag ggagaggacg cctgccccag
     2401 tacaaaccag ttaatccaga aagtctgcat tggagagaac aatgtgatag aagaagaaat
     2461 ccgtgtgaac agaagcgtgc atgagtgggc aggaggcgga ggaggagggg gtggagccac
     2521 ctacgtattt aagatgaagg atggagtgcc ggtgcccctg atcattgcag ccggaggtgg
     2581 tggcagggcc tacggggcca agacagacac gttccaccca gagagactgg agaataactc
     2641 ctcggttcta gggctaaacg gcaattccgg agccgcaggt ggtggaggtg gctggaatga
     2701 taacacttcc ttgctctggg ccggaaaatc tttgcaggag ggtgccaccg gaggacattc
     2761 ctgcccccag gccatgaaga agtgggggtg ggagacaaga gggggtttcg gagggggtgg
     2821 aggggggtgc tcctcaggtg gaggaggcgg aggatatata ggcggcaatg cagcctcaaa
     2881 caatgacccc gaaatggatg gggaagatgg ggtttccttc atcagtccac tgggcatcct
     2941 gtacacccca gctttaaaag tgatggaagg ccacggggaa gtgaatatta agcattatct
     3001 aaactgcagt cactgtgagg tagacgaatg tcacatggac cctgaaagcc acaaggtcat
     3061 ctgcttctgt gaccacggga cggtgctggc tgaggatggc gtctcctgca ttgtgtcacc
     3121 caccccggag ccacacctgc cactctcgct gatcctctct gtggtgacct ctgccctcgt
     3181 ggccgccctg gtcctggctt tctccggcat catgattgtg taccgccgga agcaccagga
     3241 gctgcaagcc atgcagatgg agctgcagag ccctgagtac aagctgagca agctccgcac
     3301 ctcgaccatc atgaccgact acaaccccaa ctactgcttt gctggcaaga cctcctccat
     3361 cagtgacctg aaggaggtgc cgcggaaaaa catcaccctc attcggggtc tgggccatgg
     3421 cgcctttggg gaggtgtatg aaggccaggt gtccggaatg cccaacgacc caagccccct
     3481 gcaagtggct gtgaagacgc tgcctgaagt gtgctctgaa caggacgaac tggatttcct
     3541 catggaagcc ctgatcatca gcaaattcaa ccaccagaac attgttcgct gcattggggt
     3601 gagcctgcaa tccctgcccc ggttcatcct gctggagctc atggcggggg gagacctcaa
     3661 gtccttcctc cgagagaccc gccctcgccc gagccagccc tcctccctgg ccatgctgga
     3721 ccttctgcac gtggctcggg acattgcctg tggctgtcag tatttggagg aaaaccactt
     3781 catccaccga gacattgctg ccagaaactg cctcttgacc tgtccaggcc ctggaagagt
     3841 ggccaagatt ggagacttcg ggatggccca agacatctac agggcgagct actatagaaa
     3901 gggaggctgt gccatgctgc cagttaagtg gatgccccca gaggccttca tggaaggaat
     3961 attcacttct aaaacagaca catggtcctt tggagtgctg ctatgggaaa tcttttctct
     4021 tggatatatg ccatacccca gcaaaagcaa ccaggaagtt ctggagtttg tcaccagtgg
     4081 aggccggatg gacccaccca agaactgccc tgggcctgta taccggataa tgactcagtg
     4141 ctggcaacat cagcctgaag acaggcccaa ctttgccatc attttggaga ggattgaata
     4201 ctgcacccag gacccggatg taatcaacac cgctttgccg atagaatatg gtccacttgt
     4261 ggaagaggaa gagaaagtgc ctgtgaggcc caaggaccct gagggggttc ctcctctcct
     4321 ggtctctcaa caggcaaaac gggaggagga gcgcagccca gctgccccac cacctctgcc
     4381 taccacctcc tctggcaagg ctgcaaagaa acccacagct gcagagatct ctgttcgagt
     4441 ccctagaggg ccggccgtgg aagggggaca cgtgaatatg gcattctctc agtccaaccc
     4501 tccttcggag ttgcacaagg tccacggatc cagaaacaag cccaccagct tgtggaaccc
     4561 aacgtacggc tcctggttta cagagaaacc caccaaaaag aataatccta tagcaaagaa
     4621 ggagccacac gacaggggta acctggggct ggagggaagc tgtactgtcc cacctaacgt
     4681 tgcaactggg agacttccgg gggcctcact gctcctagag ccctcttcgc tgactgccaa
     4741 tatgaaggag gtacctctgt tcaggctacg tcacttccct tgtgggaatg tcaattacgg
     4801 ctaccagcaa cagggcttgc ccttagaagc cgctactgcc cctggagctg gtcattacga
     4861 ggataccatt ctgaaaagca agaatagcat gaaccagcct gggccctaga acccagcttt
     4921 cttgtacaaa gtggttgata tccagcacag tggcggccgc tcgagtctag agggcccgcg
     4981 gttcgaaggt aagcctatcc ctaaccctct cctcggtctc gattctacgc gtaccggtta
     5041 gtaatgagat ccctcccccc cccctaacgt tactggccga agccgcttgg aataaggccg
     5101 gtgtgcgttt gtctatatgt tattttccac catattgccg tcttttggca atgtgagggc
     5161 ccggaaacct ggccctgtct tcttgacgag cattcctagg ggtctttccc ctctcgccaa
     5221 aggaatgcaa ggtctgttga atgtcgtgaa ggaagcagtt cctctggaag cttcttgaag
     5281 acaaacaacg tctgtagcga ccctttgcag gcagcggaac cccccacctg gcgacaggtg
     5341 cctctgcggc caaaagccac gtgtataaga tacacctgca aaggcggcac aaccccagtg
     5401 ccacgttgtg agttggatag ttgtggaaag agtcaaatgg ctctcctcaa gcgtattcaa
     5461 caaggggctg aaggatgccc agaaggtacc ccattgtatg ggatctgatc tggggcctcg
     5521 gtgcacatgc tttacatgtg tttagtcgag gttaaaaaaa cgtctaggcc ccccgaacca
     5581 cggggacgtg gttttccttt gaaaaacacg atgataatat ggccacacat atggtgagca
     5641 agggcgagga gctgttcacc ggggtggtgc ccatcctggt cgagctggac ggcgacgtaa
     5701 acggccacaa gttcagcgtg tccggcgagg gcgagggcga tgccacctac ggcaagctga
     5761 ccctgaagtt catctgcacc accggcaagc tgcccgtgcc ctggcccacc ctcgtgacca
     5821 ccctgaccta cggcgtgcag tgcttcagcc gctaccccga ccacatgaag cagcacgact
     5881 tcttcaagtc cgccatgccc gaaggctacg tccaggagcg caccatcttc ttcaaggacg
     5941 acggcaacta caagacccgc gccgaggtga agttcgaggg cgacaccctg gtgaaccgca
     6001 tcgagctgaa gggcatcgac ttcaaggagg acggcaacat cctggggcac aagctggagt
     6061 acaactacaa cagccacaac gtctatatca tggccgacaa gcagaagaac ggcatcaagg
     6121 tgaacttcaa gatccgccac aacatcgagg acggcagcgt gcagctcgcc gaccactacc
     6181 agcagaacac ccccatcggc gacggccccg tgctgctgcc cgacaaccac tacctgagca
     6241 cccagtccgc cctgagcaaa gaccccaacg agaagcgcga tcacatggtc ctgctggagt
     6301 tcgtgaccgc cgccgggatc actctcggca tggacgagct gtacaagtaa atcgatagat
     6361 cctaatcaac ctctggatta caaaatttgt gaaagattga ctggtattct taactatgtt
     6421 gctcctttta cgctatgtgg atacgctgct ttaatgcctt tgtatcatgc tattgcttcc
     6481 cgtatggctt tcattttctc ctccttgtat aaatcctggt tgctgtctct ttatgaggag
     6541 ttgtggcccg ttgtcaggca acgtggcgtg gtgtgcactg tgtttgctga cgcaaccccc
     6601 actggttggg gcattgccac cacctgtcag ctcctttccg ggactttcgc tttccccctc
     6661 cctattgcca cggcggaact catcgccgcc tgccttgccc gctgctggac aggggctcgg
     6721 ctgttgggca ctgacaattc cgtggtgttg tcggggaaat catcgtcctt tccttggctg
     6781 ctcgcctgtg ttgccacctg gattctgcgc gggacgtcct tctgctacgt cccttcggcc
     6841 ctcaatccag cggaccttcc ttcccgcggc ctgctgccgg ctctgcggcc tcttccgcgt
     6901 cttcgccttc gccctcagac gagtcggatc tccctttggg ccgcctcccc gcctgagatc
     6961 ctttaagacc aatgacttac aaggcagctg tagatcttag ccacttttta aaagaaaagg
     7021 ggggactgga agggctaatt cactcccaac gaagacaaga tctgcttttt gcttgtactg
     7081 ggtctctctg gttagaccag atctgagcct gggagctctc tggctaacta gggaacccac
     7141 tgcttaagcc tcaataaagc ttgccttgag tgcttcaagt agtgtgtgcc cgtctgttgt
     7201 gtgactctgg taactagaga tccctcagac ccttttagtc agtgtggaaa atctctagca
     7261 gtagtagttc atgtcatctt attattcagt atttataact tgcaaagaaa tgaatatcag
     7321 agagtgagag gcccgggtta attaaggaaa gggctagatc attcttgaag acgaaagggc
     7381 ctcgtgatac gcctattttt ataggttaat gtcatgataa taatggtttc ttagacgtca
     7441 ggtggcactt ttcggggaaa tgtgcgcgga acccctattt gtttattttt ctaaatacat
     7501 tcaaatatgt atccgctcat gagacaataa ccctgataaa tgcttcaata atattgaaaa
     7561 aggaagagta tgagtattca acatttccgt gtcgccctta ttcccttttt tgcggcattt
     7621 tgccttcctg tttttgctca cccagaaacg ctggtgaaag taaaagatgc tgaagatcag
     7681 ttgggtgcac gagtgggtta catcgaactg gatctcaaca gcggtaagat ccttgagagt
     7741 tttcgccccg aagaacgttt tccaatgatg agcactttta aagttctgct atgtggcgcg
     7801 gtattatccc gtgttgacgc cgggcaagag caactcggtc gccgcataca ctattctcag
     7861 aatgacttgg ttgagtactc accagtcaca gaaaagcatc ttacggatgg catgacagta
     7921 agagaattat gcagtgctgc cataaccatg agtgataaca ctgcggccaa cttacttctg
     7981 acaacgatcg gaggaccgaa ggagctaacc gcttttttgc acaacatggg ggatcatgta
     8041 actcgccttg atcgttggga accggagctg aatgaagcca taccaaacga cgagcgtgac
     8101 accacgatgc ctgtagcaat ggcaacaacg ttgcgcaaac tattaactgg cgaactactt
     8161 actctagctt cccggcaaca attaatagac tggatggagg cggataaagt tgcaggacca
     8221 cttctgcgct cggcccttcc ggctggctgg tttattgctg ataaatctgg agccggtgag
     8281 cgtgggtctc gcggtatcat tgcagcactg gggccagatg gtaagccctc ccgtatcgta
     8341 gttatctaca cgacggggag tcaggcaact atggatgaac gaaatagaca gatcgctgag
     8401 ataggtgcct cactgattaa gcattggtaa ctgtcagacc aagtttactc atatatactt
     8461 tagattgatt taaaacttca tttttaattt aaaaggatct aggtgaagat cctttttgat
     8521 aatctcatga ccaaaatccc ttaacgtgag ttttcgttcc actgagcgtc agaccccgta
     8581 gaaaagatca aaggatcttc ttgagatcct ttttttctgc gcgtaatctg ctgcttgcaa
     8641 acaaaaaaac caccgctacc agcggtggtt tgtttgccgg atcaagagct accaactctt
     8701 tttccgaagg taactggctt cagcagagcg cagataccaa atactgttct tctagtgtag
     8761 ccgtagttag gccaccactt caagaactct gtagcaccgc ctacatacct cgctctgcta
     8821 atcctgttac cagtggctgc tgccagtggc gataagtcgt gtcttaccgg gttggactca
     8881 agacgatagt taccggataa ggcgcagcgg tcgggctgaa cggggggttc gtgcacacag
     8941 cccagcttgg agcgaacgac ctacaccgaa ctgagatacc tacagcgtga gctatgagaa
     9001 agcgccacgc ttcccgaagg gagaaaggcg gacaggtatc cggtaagcgg cagggtcgga
     9061 acaggagagc gcacgaggga gcttccaggg ggaaacgcct ggtatcttta tagtcctgtc
     9121 gggtttcgcc acctctgact tgagcgtcga tttttgtgat gctcgtcagg ggggcggagc
     9181 ctatggaaaa acgccagcaa cgcggccttt ttacggttcc tggccttttg ctggcctttt
     9241 gctcacatgt tctttcctgc gttatcccct gattctgtgg ataaccgtat taccgccttt
     9301 gagtgagctg ataccgctcg ccgcagccga acgaccgagc gcagcgagtc agtgagcgag
     9361 gaagcggaag agcgcccaat acgcaaaccg cctctccccg cgcgttggcc gattcattaa
     9421 tgcagcaagc tcatggctga ctaatttttt ttatttatgc agaggccgag gccgcctcgg
     9481 cctctgagct attccagaag tagtgaggag gcttttttgg aggcctaggc ttttgcaaaa
     9541 agctccccgt ggcacgacag gtttcccgac tggaaagcgg gcagtgagcg caacgcaatt
     9601 aatgtgagtt agctcactca ttaggcaccc caggctttac actttatgct tccggctcgt
     9661 atgttgtgtg gaattgtgag cggataacaa tttcacacag gaaacagcta tgacatgatt
     9721 acgaatttca caaataaagc atttttttca ctgcattcta gttgtggttt gtccaaactc
     9781 atcaatgtat cttatcatgt ctggatcaac tggataactc aagctaacca aaatcatccc
     9841 aaacttccca ccccataccc tattaccact gccaattacc tgtggtttca tttactctaa
     9901 acctgtgatt cctctgaatt attttcattt taaagaaatt gtatttgtta aatatgtact
     9961 acaaacttag tagttggaag ggctaattca ctcccaaaga agacaagata tccttgatct
    10021 gtggatctac cacacacaag gctacttccc tgattagcag aactacacac cagggccagg
    10081 ggtcagatat ccactgacct ttggatggtg ctacaagcta gtaccagttg agccagataa
    10141 ggtagaagag gccaataaag gagagaacac cagcttgtta caccctgtga gcctgcatgg
    10201 gatggatgac ccggagagag aagtgttaga gtggaggttt gacagccgcc tagcatttca
    10261 tcacgtggcc cgagagctgc atccggagta cttcaagaac tgctgatatc gagcttgcta
    10321 caagggactt tccgctgggg actttccagg gaggcgtggc ctgggcggga ctggggagtg
    10381 gcgagccctc agatcctgca tataagcagc tgctttttgc ctgtactggg tctctctggt
    10441 tagaccagat ctgagcctgg gagctctctg gctaactagg gaacccactg cttaagcctc
    10501 aataaagctt gccttgagtg cttcaagtag tgtgtgcccg tctgttgtgt gactctggta
    10561 actagagatc cctcagaccc ttttagtcag tgtggaaaat ctctagcagt ggcgcccgaa
    10621 cagggacttg aaagcgaaag ggaaaccaga ggagctctct cgacgcagga ctcggcttgc
    10681 tgaagcgcgc acggcaagag gcgaggggcg gcgactggtg agtacgccaa aaattttgac
    10741 tagcggaggc tagaaggaga gagatgggtg cgagagcgtc agtattaagc gggggagaat
    10801 tagatcgcga tgggaaaaaa ttcggttaag gccaggggga aagaaaaaat ataaattaaa
    10861 acatatagta tgggcaagca gggagctaga acgattcgca gttaatcctg gcctgttaga
    10921 aacatcagaa ggctgtagac aaatactggg acagctacaa ccatcccttc agacaggatc
    10981 agaagaactt agatcattat ataatacagt agcaaccctc tattgtgtgc atcaaaggat
    11041 agagataaaa gacaccaagg aagctttaga caagatagag gaagagcaaa acaaaagtaa
    11101 gaccaccgca cagcaagcgg ccggccgctg atcttcagac ctggaggagg agatatgagg
    11161 gacaattgga gaagtgaatt atataaatat aaagtagtaa aaattgaacc attaggagta
    11221 gcacccacca aggcaaagag aagagtggtg cagagagaaa aaagagcagt gggaatagga
    11281 gctttgttcc ttgggttctt gggagcagca ggaagcacta tgggcgcagc gtcaatgacg
    11341 ctgacggtac aggccagaca attattgtct ggtatagtgc agcagcagaa caatttgctg
    11401 agggctattg aggcgcaaca gcatctgttg caactcacag tctggggcat caagcagctc
    11461 caggcaagaa tcctggctgt ggaaagatac ctaaaggatc aacagctcct ggggatttgg
    11521 ggttgctctg gaaaactcat ttgcaccact gctgtgcctt ggaatgctag ttggagtaat
    11581 aaatctctgg aacagatttg gaatcacacg acctggatgg agtgggacag agaaattaac
    11641 aattacacaa gcttaataca ctccttaatt gaagaatcgc aaaaccagca agaaaagaat
    11701 gaacaagaat tattggaatt agataaatgg gcaagtttgt ggaattggtt taacataaca
    11761 aattggctgt ggtatataaa attattcata atgatagtag gaggcttggt aggtttaaga
    11821 atagtttttg ctgtactttc tatagtgaat agagttaggc agggatattc accattatcg
    11881 tttcagaccc acctcccaac cccgagggga cccgacaggc ccgaaggaat agaagaagaa
    11941 ggtggagaga gagacagaga cagatccatt cgattagtga acggatctcg acggtatcgc
    12001 cgaattcaca aatggcagta ttcatccaca attttaaaag aaaagggggg attggggggt
    12061 acagtgcagg ggaaagaata gtagacataa tagcaacaga catacaaact aaagaattac
    12121 aaaaacaaat tacaaaaatt caaaattttc gggtttatta cagggacagc agagatccag
    12181 tttggactag tcgtgaggct ccggtgcccg tcagtgggca gagcgcacat cgcccacagt
    12241 ccccgagaag ttggggggag gggtcggcaa ttgaaccggt gcctagagaa ggtggcgcgg
    12301 ggtaaactgg gaaagtgatg tcgtgtactg gctccgcctt tttcccgagg gtgggggaga
    12361 accgtatata agtgcagtag tcgccgtgaa cgttcttttt cgcaacgggt ttgccgccag
    12421 aacacaggta agtgccgtgt gtggttcccg cgggcctggc ctctttacgg gttatggccc
    12481 ttgcgtgcct tgaattactt ccacctggct gcagtacgtg attcttgatc ccgagcttcg
    12541 ggttggaagt gggtgggaga gttcgaggcc ttgcgcttaa ggagcccctt cgcctcgtgc
    12601 ttgagttgag gcctggcctg ggcgctgggg ccgccgcgtg cgaatctggt ggcaccttcg
    12661 cgcctgtctc gctgctttcg ataagtctct agccatttaa aatttttgat gacctgctgc
    12721 gacgcttttt ttctggcaag atagtcttgt aaatgcgggc caagatctgc acactggtat
    12781 ttcggttttt ggggccgcgg gcggcgacgg ggcccgtgcg tcccagcgca catgttcggc
    12841 gaggcggggc ctgcgagcgc ggccaccgag aatcggacgg gggtagtctc aagctggccg
    12901 gcctgctctg gtgcctggcc tcgcgccgcc gtgtatcgcc ccgccctggg cggcaaggct
    12961 ggcccggtcg gcaccagttg cgtgagcgga aagatggccg cttcccggcc ctgctgcagg
    13021 gagctcaaaa tggaggacgc ggcgctcggg agagcgggcg ggtgagtcac ccacacaaag
    13081 gaaaagggcc tttccgtcct cagccgtcgc ttcatgtgac tccacggagt accgggcgcc
    13141 gtccaggcac ctcgattagt tctcgagctt ttggagtacg tcgtctttag gttgggggga
    13201 ggggttttat gcgatggagt ttccccacac tgagtgggtg gagactgaag ttaggccagc
    13261 ttggcacttg atgtaattct ccttggaatt tgcccttttt gagtttggat cttggttcat
    13321 tctcaagcct cagacagtgg ttcaaagttt ttttcttcca tttcaggtgt cgtga
//
