[The description below was written by a language model from this plasmid's Addgene catalogue record and the feature table of its GenBank file.]
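Description:
pHAGE-ALK-R1275Q is a 13.4 kb HIV-1-based lentiviral expression plasmid built on the pHAGE backbone and carrying the human ALK (anaplastic lymphoma kinase) open reading frame with the R1275Q substitution. It is maintained in E. coli through a high-copy ColE1/pUC-type origin and selected with ampicillin via the beta-lactamase gene. The viral portion comprises a full-length HIV-1 LTR at the upstream end (labelled "3' LTR" by the automated annotation but occupying the 5' position), the Psi packaging signal, the Rev response element for Rev-dependent nuclear export of the genomic RNA, the cPPT/CTS, and a U3-deleted, self-inactivating 3' LTR that silences LTR promoter activity after integration. Packaging functions are not encoded on the plasmid and must be supplied in trans.

The expression cassette is driven by the human EF-1-alpha promoter with its first intron, a strong constitutive promoter. The ALK insert itself is not annotated as a feature, but it sits between the attB1 and attB2 sites, which span roughly 4.9 kb and reflect its introduction by Gateway recombination. A V5 epitope tag lies just downstream of attB2; whether it is fused in frame to ALK depends on the absence of a stop codon in the insert, which the record does not state. An EMCV IRES then directs translation of EGFP from the same transcript, so green fluorescence marks transduced cells, and a WPRE enhances transcript stability and expression. No mammalian drug-selection marker is annotated. The construct was deposited in connection with a large-scale study functionally annotating somatic cancer mutations, and serves for stable lentiviral expression of this ALK variant in mammalian cells.
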