Addgene plasmid #116111: pHAGE-ALK-R1275Q
Purpose: Lentiviral expression of ALK R1275Q
Depositing lab: Gordon Mills & Kenneth Scott. Depositing organization: Baylor College of Medicine. Publication: Systematic Functional Annotation of Somatic Mutations in Cancer. Ng PK, Li J, Jeong KJ, Shao S, Chen H, Tsang YH, Sengupta S, Wang Z, Bhavana VH, Tran R, Soewito S, Minussi DC, Moreno D, Kong K, Dogruluk T, Lu H, Gao J, Tokheim C, Zhou DC, Johnson AM, Zeng J, Ip CKM, Ju Z, Wester M, Yu S, Li Y, Vellano CP, Schultz N, Karchin R, Ding L, Lu Y, Cheung LWT, Chen K, Shaw KR, Meric-Bernstam F, Scott KL, Yi S, Sahni N, Liang H, Mills GB. Cancer Cell. 2018 Mar 12;33(3):450-462.e10. doi: 10.1016/j.ccell.2018.01.021. PubMed 29533785.
Backbone
  Vector backbone: pHAGE
  Vector type: Lentiviral
Growth in bacteria
  Bacterial resistance: Ampicillin, 100 μg/mL
  Growth temperature: 37°C
  Growth strain: Stbl3
  Copy number: High Copy
Gene/Insert
  Gene/Insert name: ALK
  Species: H. sapiens (human)
  Mutation: R1275Q
  Entrez Gene: ALK (a.k.a. ALK1, CD246, NBLST3)
  Cloning method: Gateway Cloning
Terms and licenses: Academic/Nonprofit Terms; Industry Terms: Not Available to Industry
How to cite: pHAGE-ALK-R1275Q was a gift from Gordon Mills & Kenneth Scott (Addgene plasmid # 116111 ; http://n2t.net/addgene:116111 ; RRID:Addgene_116111)
