>Addgene plasmid #116111 | pHAGE-ALK-R1275Q | depositor partial sequence | sequence record 218985 | insert
ATGGGAGCCATCGGGCTCCTGTGGCTCCTGCCGCTGCTGCTTTCCACGGCAGCTGTGGGCTCCGGGATGG
GGACCGGCCAGCGCGCGGGCTCCCCAGCTGCGGGGCCGCCGCTGCAGCCCCGGGAGCCACTCAGCTACTC
GCGCCTGCAGAGGAAGAGTCTGGCAGTTGACTTCGTGGTGCCCTCGCTCTTCCGTGTCTACGCCCGGGAC
CTACTGCTGCCACCATCCTCCTCGGAGCTGAAGGCTGGCAGGCCCGAGGCCCGCGGCTCGCTAGCTCTGG
ACTGCGCCCCGCTGCTCAGGTTGCTGGGGCCGGCGCCGGGGGTCTCCTGGACCGCCGGTTCACCAGCCCC
GGCAGAGGCCCGGACGCTGTCCAGGGTGCTGAAGGGCGGCTCCGTGCGCAAGCTCCGGCGTGCCAAGCAG
TTGGTGCTGGAGCTGGGCGAGGAGGCGATCTTGGAGGGTTGCGTCGGGCCCCCCGGGGAGGCGGCTGTGG
GGCTGCTCCAGTTCAATCTCAGCGAGCTGTTCAGTTGGTGGATTCGCCAAGGCGAAGGGCGACTGAGGAT
CCGCCTGATGCCCGAGAAGAAGGCGTCGGAAGTGGGCAGAGAGGGAAGGCTGTCCGCGGCAATTCGCGCC
TCCCAGCCCCGCCTTCTCTTCCAGATCTTCGGGACTGGTCATAGCTCCTTGGAATCACCAACAAACATGC
CTTCTCCTTCTCCTGATTATTTTACATGGAATCTCACCTGGATAATGAAAGACTCCTTCCCTTTCCTGTC
TCATCGCAGCCGATATGGTCTGGAGTGCAGCTTTGACTTCCCCTGTGAGCTGGAGTATTCCCCTCCACTG
CATGACCTCAGGAACCAGAGCTGGTCCTGGCGCCGCATCCCCTCCGAGGAGGCCTCCCAGATGGACTTGC
TGGATGGGCCTGGGGCAGAGCGTTCTAAGGAGATGCCCAGAGGCTCCTTTCTCCTTCTCAACACCTCAGC
TGACTCCAAGCACACCATCCTGAGTCCGTGGATGAGGAGCAGCAGTGAGCACTGCACACTGGCCGTCTCG
GTGCACAGGCACCTGCAGCCCTCTGGAAGGTACATTGCCCAGCTGCTGCCCCACAACGAGGCTGCAAGAG
AGATCCTCCTGATGCCCACTCCAGGGAAGCATGGTTGGACAGTGCTCCAGGGAAGAATCGGGCGTCCAGA
CAACCCATTTCGAGTGGCCCTGGAATACATCTCCAGTGGAAACCGCAGCTTGTCTGCAGTGGACTTCTTT
GCCCTGAAGAACTGCAGTGAAGGAACATCCCCAGGCTCCAAGATGGCCCTGCAGAGCTCCTTCACTTGTT
GGAATGGGACAGTCCTCCAGCTTGGGCAGGCCTGTGACTTCCACCAGGACTGTGCCCAGGGAGAAGATGA
GAGCCAGATGTGCCGGAAACTGCCTGTGGGTTTTTACTGCAACTTTGAAGATGGCTTCTGTGGCTGGACC
CAAGGCACACTGTCACCCCACACTCCTCAATGGCAGGTCAGGACCCTAAAGGATGCCCGGTTCCAGGACC
ACCAAGACCATGCTCTATTGCTCAGTACCACTGATGTCCCCGCTTCTGAAAGTGCTACAGTGACCAGTGC
TACGTTTCCTGCACCGATCAAGAGCTCTCCATGTGAGCTCCGAATGTCCTGGCTCATTCGTGGAGTCTTG
AGGGGAAACGTGTCCTTGGTGCTAGTGGAGAACAAAACCGGGAAGGAGCAAGGCAGGATGGTCTGGCATG
TCGCCGCCTATGAAGGCTTGAGCCTGTGGCAGTGGATGGTGTTGCCTCTCCTCGATGTGTCTGACAGGTT
CTGGCTGCAGATGGTCGCATGGTGGGGACAAGGATCCAGAGCCATCGTGGCTTTTGACAATATCTCCATC
AGCCTGGACTGCTACCTCACCATTAGCGGAGAGGACAAGATCCTGCAGAATACAGCACCCAAATCAAGAA
ACCTGTTTGAGAGAAACCCAAACAAGGAGCTGAAACCCGGGGAAAATTCACCAAGACAGACCCCCATCTT
TGACCCTACAGTTCATTGGCTGTTCACCACATGTGGGGCCAGCGGGCCCCATGGCCCCACCCAGGCACAG
TGCAACAACGCCTACCAGAACTCCAACCTGAGCGTGGAGGTGGGGAGCGAGGGCCCCCTGAAAGGCATCC
AGATCTGGAAGGTGCCAGCCACCGACACCTACAGCATCTCGGGCTACGGAGCTGCTGGCGGGAAAGGCGG
GAAGAACACCATGATGCGGTCCCACGGCGTGTCTGTGCTGGGCATCTTCAACCTGGAGAAGGATGACATG
CTGTACATCCTGGTTGGGCAGCAGGGAGAGGACGCCTGCCCCAGTACAAACCAGTTAATCCAGAAAGTCT
GCATTGGAGAGAACAATGTGATAGAAGAAGAAATCCGTGTGAACAGAAGCGTGCATGAGTGGGCAGGAGG
CGGAGGAGGAGGGGGTGGAGCCACCTACGTATTTAAGATGAAGGATGGAGTGCCGGTGCCCCTGATCATT
GCAGCCGGAGGTGGTGGCAGGGCCTACGGGGCCAAGACAGACACGTTCCACCCAGAGAGACTGGAGAATA
ACTCCTCGGTTCTAGGGCTAAACGGCAATTCCGGAGCCGCAGGTGGTGGAGGTGGCTGGAATGATAACAC
TTCCTTGCTCTGGGCCGGAAAATCTTTGCAGGAGGGTGCCACCGGAGGACATTCCTGCCCCCAGGCCATG
AAGAAGTGGGGGTGGGAGACAAGAGGGGGTTTCGGAGGGGGTGGAGGGGGGTGCTCCTCAGGTGGAGGAG
GCGGAGGATATATAGGCGGCAATGCAGCCTCAAACAATGACCCCGAAATGGATGGGGAAGATGGGGTTTC
CTTCATCAGTCCACTGGGCATCCTGTACACCCCAGCTTTAAAAGTGATGGAAGGCCACGGGGAAGTGAAT
ATTAAGCATTATCTAAACTGCAGTCACTGTGAGGTAGACGAATGTCACATGGACCCTGAAAGCCACAAGG
TCATCTGCTTCTGTGACCACGGGACGGTGCTGGCTGAGGATGGCGTCTCCTGCATTGTGTCACCCACCCC
GGAGCCACACCTGCCACTCTCGCTGATCCTCTCTGTGGTGACCTCTGCCCTCGTGGCCGCCCTGGTCCTG
GCTTTCTCCGGCATCATGATTGTGTACCGCCGGAAGCACCAGGAGCTGCAAGCCATGCAGATGGAGCTGC
AGAGCCCTGAGTACAAGCTGAGCAAGCTCCGCACCTCGACCATCATGACCGACTACAACCCCAACTACTG
CTTTGCTGGCAAGACCTCCTCCATCAGTGACCTGAAGGAGGTGCCGCGGAAAAACATCACCCTCATTCGG
GGTCTGGGCCATGGCGCCTTTGGGGAGGTGTATGAAGGCCAGGTGTCCGGAATGCCCAACGACCCAAGCC
CCCTGCAAGTGGCTGTGAAGACGCTGCCTGAAGTGTGCTCTGAACAGGACGAACTGGATTTCCTCATGGA
AGCCCTGATCATCAGCAAATTCAACCACCAGAACATTGTTCGCTGCATTGGGGTGAGCCTGCAATCCCTG
CCCCGGTTCATCCTGCTGGAGCTCATGGCGGGGGGAGACCTCAAGTCCTTCCTCCGAGAGACCCGCCCTC
GCCCGAGCCAGCCCTCCTCCCTGGCCATGCTGGACCTTCTGCACGTGGCTCGGGACATTGCCTGTGGCTG
TCAGTATTTGGAGGAAAACCACTTCATCCACCGAGACATTGCTGCCAGAAACTGCCTCTTGACCTGTCCA
GGCCCTGGAAGAGTGGCCAAGATTGGAGACTTCGGGATGGCCCAAGACATCTACAGGGCGAGCTACTATA
GAAAGGGAGGCTGTGCCATGCTGCCAGTTAAGTGGATGCCCCCAGAGGCCTTCATGGAAGGAATATTCAC
TTCTAAAACAGACACATGGTCCTTTGGAGTGCTGCTATGGGAAATCTTTTCTCTTGGATATATGCCATAC
CCCAGCAAAAGCAACCAGGAAGTTCTGGAGTTTGTCACCAGTGGAGGCCGGATGGACCCACCCAAGAACT
GCCCTGGGCCTGTATACCGGATAATGACTCAGTGCTGGCAACATCAGCCTGAAGACAGGCCCAACTTTGC
CATCATTTTGGAGAGGATTGAATACTGCACCCAGGACCCGGATGTAATCAACACCGCTTTGCCGATAGAA
TATGGTCCACTTGTGGAAGAGGAAGAGAAAGTGCCTGTGAGGCCCAAGGACCCTGAGGGGGTTCCTCCTC
TCCTGGTCTCTCAACAGGCAAAACGGGAGGAGGAGCGCAGCCCAGCTGCCCCACCACCTCTGCCTACCAC
CTCCTCTGGCAAGGCTGCAAAGAAACCCACAGCTGCAGAGATCTCTGTTCGAGTCCCTAGAGGGCCGGCC
GTGGAAGGGGGACACGTGAATATGGCATTCTCTCAGTCCAACCCTCCTTCGGAGTTGCACAAGGTCCACG
GATCCAGAAACAAGCCCACCAGCTTGTGGAACCCAACGTACGGCTCCTGGTTTACAGAGAAACCCACCAA
AAAGAATAATCCTATAGCAAAGAAGGAGCCACACGACAGGGGTAACCTGGGGCTGGAGGGAAGCTGTACT
GTCCCACCTAACGTTGCAACTGGGAGACTTCCGGGGGCCTCACTGCTCCTAGAGCCCTCTTCGCTGACTG
CCAATATGAAGGAGGTACCTCTGTTCAGGCTACGTCACTTCCCTTGTGGGAATGTCAATTACGGCTACCA
GCAACAGGGCTTGCCCTTAGAAGCCGCTACTGCCCCTGGAGCTGGTCATTACGAGGATACCATTCTGAAA
AGCAAGAATAGCATGAACCAGCCTGGGCCCTGA
